>Addgene plasmid #62594 | AI-CN491 | depositor full sequence | sequence record 102893 | AI-CN491 sequence 6840 bps
GACGGATCGGGAGATCTCCCGATCCCCTATGGTCGACTCTCAGTACAATCTGCTCTGATGCCGCATAGTT
AAGCCAGTATCTGCTCCCTGCTTGTGTGTTGGAGGTCGCTGAGTAGTGCGCGAGCAAAATTTAAGCTACA
ACAAGGCAAGGCTTGACCGACAATTGCATGAAGAATCTGCTTAGGGTTAGGCGTTTTGCGCTGCTTCGCG
ATGTACGGGCCAGATATACGCGTTGACATTGATTATTGACTAGTTATTAATAGTAATCAATTACGGGGTC
ATTAGTTCATAGCCCATATATGGAGTTCCGCGTTACATAACTTACGGTAAATGGCCCGCCTGGCTGACCG
CCCAACGACCCCCGCCCATTGACGTCAATAATGACGTATGTTCCCATAGTAACGCCAATAGGGACTTTCC
ATTGACGTCAATGGGTGGACTATTTACGGTAAACTGCCCACTTGGCAGTACATCAAGTGTATCATATGCC
AAGTACGCCCCCTATTGACGTCAATGACGGTAAATGGCCCGCCTGGCATTATGCCCAGTACATGACCTTA
TGGGACTTTCCTACTTGGCAGTACATCTACGTATTAGTCATCGCTATTACCATGGTGATGCGGTTTTGGC
AGTACATCAATGGGCGTGGATAGCGGTTTGACTCACGGGGATTTCCAAGTCTCCACCCCATTGACGTCAA
TGGGAGTTTGTTTTGGCACCAAAATCAACGGGACTTTCCAAAATGTCGTAACAACTCCGCCCCATTGACG
CAAATGGGCGGTAGGCGTGTACGGTGGGAGGTCTATATAAGCAGAGCTCTCTGGCTAACTAGAGAACCCA
CTGCTTACTGGCTTATCGAAATTAATACGACTCACTATAGGGAGACCCAAGCTGGCTAGCACCATGGACT
ACAAAGACCATGACGGTGATTATAAAGATCATGACATCGATTACAAGGATGACGATGACAAGATGGCCCC
CAAGAAGAAGAGGAAGGTGGGCATTCACCGCGGGGTACCTATGGTGGACTTGAGGACACTCGGTTATTCG
CAACAGCAACAGGAGAAAATCAAGCCTAAGGTCAGGAGCACCGTCGCGCAACACCACGAGGCGCTTGTGG
GGCATGGCTTCACTCATGCGCATATTGTCGCGCTTTCACAGCACCCTGCGGCGCTTGGGACGGTGGCTGT
CAAATACCAAGATATGATTGCGGCCCTGCCCGAAGCCACGCACGAGGCAATTGTAGGGGTCGGTAAACAG
TGGTCGGGAGCGCGAGCACTTGAGGCGCTGCTGACTGTGGCGGGTGAGCTTAGGGGGCCTCCGCTCCAGC
TCGACACCGGGCAGCTGCTGAAGATCGCGAAGAGAGGGGGAGTAACAGCGGTAGAGGCAGTGCACGCCTG
GCGCAATGCGCTCACCGGGGCCCCCTTGAACACGTCTTCCCATTCGCCATTCAGGCTGCGCAACTGTTGG
GAAGGGCGATCGGTGCGGGCCTCTTCGCTATTACGCCAGCTGGCGAAAGGGGGATGTGCTGCAAGGCGAT
TAAGTTGGGTAACGCCAGGGTTTTCCCAGTCACGACGTTGTAAAACGACGGCCAGTGAGCGCGCGTAATA
CGACTCACTATAGGGCGAATTGGGTACCGGGCCCCCCCTCGAGGTCCTCCAGCTTTTGTTCCCTTTAGTG
AGGGTTAATTGCGCGCTTGGCGTAATCATGGTCATAGCTGTTTCCTGTGTGAAATTGTTATCCGCTCACA
ATTCCACACAACATACGAGCCGGAAGCATAAAGTGTAAAGCCTGGGGTGCCTAATGAGTGAGCTAACTCA
CATTAATTGCGTTGCGCGAAGACACCTGACACCCGAACAGGTGGTCGCCATTGCTAATAATAACGGAGGA
CGGCCAGCCTTGGAGTCCATCGTAGCCCAATTGTCCAGGCCCGATCCCGCGTTGGCTGCGTTAACGAATG
ACCATCTGGTGGCGTTGGCATGTCTTGGTGGACGACCCGCGCTCGATGCAGTCAAAAAGGGTCTGCCTCA
TGCTCCCGCATTGATCAAAAGAACCAACCGGCGGATTCCCGAGAGAACTTCCCATCGAGTCGCGGGATCC
CAACTAGTCAAAAGTGAACTGGAGGAGAAGAAATCTGAACTTCGTCATAAATTGAAATATGTGCCTCATG
AATATATTGAATTAATTGAAATTGCCAGAAATTCCACTCAGGATAGAATTCTTGAAATGAAGGTAATGGA
ATTTTTTATGAAAGTTTATGGATATAGAGGTAAACATTTGGGTGGATCAAGGAAACCGGACGGAGCAATT
TATACTGTCGGATCTCCTATTGATTACGGTGTGATCGTGGATACTAAAGCTTATAGCGGAGGTTATAATC
TGCCAATTGGCCAAGCAGATGAAATGCAACGATATGTCGAAGAAAATCAAACACGAAACAAACATATCAA
CCCTAATGAATGGTGGAAAGTCTATCCATCTTCTGTAACGGAATTTAAGTTTTTATTTGTGAGTGGTCAC
TTTAAAGGAAACTACAAAGCTCAGCTTACACGATTAAATCATATCACTAATTGTAATGGAGCTGTTCTTA
GTGTAGAAGAGCTTTTAATTGGTGGAGAAATGATTAAAGCCGGCACATTAACCTTAGAGGAAGTCAGACG
GAAATTTAATAACGGCGAGATAAACTTTTAAGGGCCCTTCGAAGGTAAGCCTATCCCTAACCCTCTCCTC
GGTCTCGATTCTACGCGTACCGGTCATCATCACCATCACCATTGAGTTTAAACCCGCTGATCAGCCTCGA
CTGTGCCTTCTAGTTGCCAGCCATCTGTTGTTTGCCCCTCCCCCGTGCCTTCCTTGACCCTGGAAGGTGC
CACTCCCACTGTCCTTTCCTAATAAAATGAGGAAATTGCATCGCATTGTCTGAGTAGGTGTCATTCTATT
CTGGGGGGTGGGGTGGGGCAGGACAGCAAGGGGGAGGATTGGGAACACAATAGCAGGCATGCTGGGGATG
CGGTGGGCTCTATGGCTTCTGAGGCGGAAAGAACCAGCTGGGGCTCTAGGGGGTATCCCC
[124 nt withheld, positions 3071-3194]
C
[91 nt withheld, positions 3196-3286]
A
[49 nt withheld, positions 3288-3336]
CCTTTGACGTTGGAGTCCACGTTCTTT
[37 nt withheld, positions 3364-3400]
ACCCTATCTCGGTCTATTCTTTTGATTTATAAGGGATTTTGCCGATTTCGGCCTATTGGTTAAAAAATGA
GCTGATTTAACAAAAATTTAACGCGAATTAATTCTGTGGAATGTGTGTCAGTTAGGGTGTGGAAAGTCCC
CAGGCTCCCCAGGCAGGCAGAAGTATGCAAAGCATGCATCTCAATTAGTCAGCAACCAGGTGTGGAAAGT
CCCCAGGCTCCCCAGCAGGCAGAAGTATGCAAAGCATGCATCTCAATTAGTCAGCAACCATAGTCCCGCC
CCTAACTCCGCCCATCCCGCCCCTAACTCCGCCCAGTTCCGCCCATTCTCCGCCCCATGGCTGACTAATT
TTTTTTATTTATGCAGAGGCCGAGGCCGCCTCTGCCTCTGAGCTATTCCAGAAGTAGTGAGGAGGCTTTT
TTGGAGGCCTAGGCTTTTGCAAAAAGCTCCCGGGAGCTTGTATATCCATTTTCGGATCTGATCAGCACGT
GTTGACAATTAATCATCGGCATAGTATATCGGCATAGTATAATACGACAAGGTGAGGAACTAAACCATGG
CCAAGCCTTTGTCTCAAGAAGAATCCACCCTCATTGAAAGAGCAACGGCTACAATCAACAGCATCCCCAT
CTCTGAACACTACAGCGTCGCCAGCGCAGCTCTCTCTAGCGACGGCCGCATCTTCACTGGTGTCAATGTA
TATCATTTTACTGGGGGACCTTGTGCAGAACTCGTGGTGCTGGGCACTGCTGCTGCTGCGGCAGCTGGCA
ACCTGACTTGTATCGTCGCGATCGGAAATGAGAACAGGGGCATCTTGAGCCCCTGCGGACGGTGCCGACA
GGTGCTTCTCGATCTGCATCCTGGGATCAAAGCCATAGTGAAGGACAGTGATGGACAGCCGACGGCAGTT
GGGATTCGTGAATTGCTGCCCTCTGGTTATGTGTGGGAGGGCTAAGCACTTCGTGGCCGAGGAGCAGGAC
TGACACGTGCTACGAGATTTCGATTCCACCGCCGCCTTCTATGAAAGGTTGGGCTTCGGAATCGTTTTCC
GGGACGCCGGCTGGATGATCCTCCAGCGCGGGGATCTCATGCTGGAGTTCTTCGCCCACCCCAACTTGTT
TATTGCAGCTTATAATGGTTACAAATAAAGCAATAGCATCACAAATTTCACAAATAAAGCATTTTTTTCA
CTGCATTCTAGTTGTGGTTTGTCCAAACTCATCAATGTATCTTATCATGTCTGTATACCGTCGACCTCTA
GCTAGAGCTTGGCGTAATCATGGTCATAGCTGTTTCCTGTGTGAAATTGTTATCCGCTCACAATTCCACA
CAACATACGAGCCGGAAGCATAAAGTGTAAAGCCTGGGGTGCCTAATGAGTGAGCTAACTCACATTAATT
GCGTTGCGCTCACTGCCCGCTTTCCAGTCGGGAAACCTGTCGTGCCAGCTGCATTAATGAATCGGCCAAC
GCGCGGGGAGAGGCGGTTTGCGTATTGGGCGCTCTTCCGCTTCCTCGCTCACTGACTCGCTGCGCTCGGT
CGTTCGGCTGCGGCGAGCGGTATCAGCTCACTCAAAGGCGGTAATACGGTTATCCACAGAATCAGGGGAT
AACGCAGGAAAGAACATGTGAGCAAAAGGCCAGCAAAAGGCCAGGAACCGTAAAAAGGCCGCGTTGCTGG
CGTTTTTCCATAGGCTCCGCCCCCCTGACGAGCATCACAAAAATCGACGCTCAAGTCAGAGGTGGCGAAA
CCCGACAGGACTATAAAGATACCAGGCGTTTCCCCCTGGAAGCTCCCTCGTGCGCTCTCCTGTTCCGACC
CTGCCGCTTACCGGATACCTGTCCGCCTTTCTCCCTTCGGGAAGCGTGGCGCTTTCTCAATGCTCACGCT
GTAGGTATCTCAGTTCGGTGTAGGTCGTTCGCTCCAAGCTGGGCTGTGTGCACGAACCCCCCGTTCAGCC
CGACCGCTGCGCCTTATCCGGTAACTATCGTCTTGAGTCCAACCCGGTAAGACACGACTTATCGCCACTG
GCAGCAGCCACTGGTAACAGGATTAGCAGAGCGAGGTATGTAGGCGGTGCTACAGAGTTCTTGAAGTGGT
GGCCTAACTACGGCTACACTAGAAGGACAGTATTTGGTATCTGCGCTCTGCTGAAGCCAGTTACCTTCGG
AAAAAGAGTTGGTAGCTCTTGATCCGGCAAACAAACCACCGCTGGTAGCGGTGGTTTTTTTGTTTGCAAG
CAGCAGATTACGCGCAGAAAAAAAGGATCTCAAGAAGATCCTTTGATCTTTTCTACGGGGTCTGACGCTC
AGTGGAACGAAAACTCACGTTAAGGGATTTTGGTCATGAGATTATCAAAAAGGATCTTCACCTAGATCCT
TTTAAATTAAAAATGAAGTTTTAAATCAATCTAAAGTATATATGAGTAAACTTGGTCTGACAGTTACCAA
TGCTTAATCAGTGAGGCACCTATCTCAGCGATCTGTCTATTTCGTTCATCCATAGTTGCCTGACTCCCCG
TCGTGTAGATAACTACGATACGGGAGGGCTTACCATCTGGCCCCAGTGCTGCAATGATACCGCGAGACCC
ACGCTCACCGGCTCCAGATTTATCAGCAATAAACCAGCCAGCCGGAAGGGCCGAGCGCAGAAGTGGTCCT
GCAACTTTATCCGCCTCCATCCAGTCTATTAATTGTTGCCGGGAAGCTAGAGTAAGTAGTTCGCCAGTTA
ATAGTTTGCGCAACGTTGTTGCCATTGCTACAGGCATCGTGGTGTCACGCTCGTCGTTTGGTATGGCTTC
ATTCAGCTCCGGTTCCCAACGATCAAGGCGAGTTACATGATCCCCCATGTTGTGCAAAAAAGCGGTTAGC
TCCTTCGGTCCTCCGATCGTTGTCAGAAGTAAGTTGGCCGCAGTGTTATCACTCATGGTTATGGCAGCAC
TGCATAATTCTCTTACTGTCATGCCATCCGTAAGATGCTTTTCTGTGACTGGTGAGTACTCAACCAAGTC
ATTCTGAGAATAGTGTATGCGGCGACCGAGTTGCTCTTGCCCGGCGTCAATACGGGATAATACCGCGCCA
CATAGCAGAACTTTAAAAGTGCTCATCATTGGAAAACGTTCTTCGGGGCGAAAACTCTCAAGGATCTTAC
CGCTGTTGAGATCCAGTTCGATGTAACCCACTCGTGCACCCAACTGATCTTCAGCATCTTTTACTTTCAC
CAGCGTTTCTGGGTGAGCAAAAACAGGAAGGCAAAATGCCGCAAAAAAGGGAATAAGGGCGACACGGAAA
TGTTGAATACTCATACTCTTCCTTTTTCAATATTATTGAAGCATTTATCAGGGTTATTGTCTCATGAGCG
GATACATATTTGAATGTATTTAGAAAAATAAACAAATAGGGGTTCCGCGCACATTTCCCCGAAAAGTGCC
ACCTGACGTC
Features (pLannotate 1.2.2; 33 found; start..end, strand, type, name):
     36..80      -  misc_feature   bom (fragment): basis of mobility region from pBR322
    235..614     +  enhancer       CMV enhancer: human cytomegalovirus immediate early enhancer
    615..818     +  promoter       CMV promoter: human cytomegalovirus (CMV) immediate early promoter
    814..847     +  LTR            5' LTR (truncated) (fragment): truncated 5' long terminal repeat (LTR) from HIV-1
    863..881     +  promoter       T7 promoter: promoter for bacteriophage T7 RNA polymerase
    907..972     +  CDS            3xFLAG: three tandem FLAG® epitope tags, followed by an enterokinase cleavage site
   1024..1431    +  CDS            avrXa10 (fragment): AVX10_XANOO - Experimental evidence at protein level: Swiss-Prot protein existence level 1. Avirulence protein. Induces the hypersensitive response (HR)in rice plants carrying the resistance gene Xa10. Activity depends on the presence of the core repeat domains; replacement with repeat domains from other proteins (AvrBs3 of X.euvesicatoria (AC P14727) or AvrXa7 of this organism) does not elicit the HR. Probably acts as a transcription factor in its host plant (rice) to induce plant resistance or disease. From Xanthomonas oryzae pv. oryzae.
   1443..1598    -  CDS            lacZα (fragment): LacZα fragment of β-galactosidase; lacZ fragment
   1606..1624    +  promoter       T7 promoter: promoter for bacteriophage T7 RNA polymerase
   1633..1656    -  misc_feature   MCS (fragment): pBluescript multiple cloning site
   1672..1690    -  promoter       T3 promoter: promoter for bacteriophage T3 RNA polymerase
   1735..1751    -  protein_bind   lac operator: The lac repressor binds to the lac operator to inhibit transcription in E. coli. This inhibition can be relieved by adding lactose or isopropyl-β-D-thiogalactopyranoside (IPTG). lac repressor encoded by lacI
   1759..1789    -  promoter       lac promoter: promoter for the E. coli lac operon
   1804..1825    -  protein_bind   CAP binding site: CAP binding activates transcription in the presence of cAMP. E. coli catabolite activator protein
   1882..2094    +  CDS            avrXa10 (fragment): AVX10_XANOO - Experimental evidence at protein level: Swiss-Prot protein existence level 1. Avirulence protein. Induces the hypersensitive response (HR)in rice plants carrying the resistance gene Xa10. Activity depends on the presence of the core repeat domains; replacement with repeat domains from other proteins (AvrBs3 of X.euvesicatoria (AC P14727) or AvrXa7 of this organism) does not elicit the HR. Probably acts as a transcription factor in its host plant (rice) to induce plant resistance or disease. From Xanthomonas oryzae pv. oryzae.
   2101..2688    +  CDS            FokI cleavage domain: nonspecific DNA cleavage domain of the FokI endonuclease (Li et al., 1992) must dimerize to be catalytically active
   2704..2745    +  CDS            V5 tag: epitope tag from simian virus 5
   2801..2912    +  polyA_signal   bGH poly(A) signal: bovine growth hormone polyadenylation signal
   3029..3050    +  promoter       SV40 promoter (fragment): SV40 enhancer and early promoter
   3071..3499    +  rep_origin     f1 ori (sequence partly withheld): f1 bacteriophage origin of replication; arrow indicates direction of (+) strand synthesis
   3513..3843    +  promoter       SV40 promoter: SV40 enhancer and early promoter
   3891..3938    +  promoter       EM7 promoter: synthetic bacterial promoter&nbsp
   3957..4355    +  CDS            BSD: blasticidin S deaminase; Aspergillus terreus BSD; confers resistance to blasticidin
   4356..4383    +  CDS            BleoR (fragment): antibiotic-binding protein; Sh ble from Streptoalloteichus hindustanus; confers resistance to bleomycin, phleomycin, and Zeocin™
   4393..4518    +  CDS            ble (fragment): BLE_KLEPN - Experimental evidence at protein level: Swiss-Prot protein existence level 1. Binding protein with a strong affinity to the bleomycin family of antibiotics. Binds to CL990; an antimitotic-antibiotic compound. From Klebsiella pneumoniae.
   4513..4634    +  polyA_signal   SV40 poly(A) signal: SV40 polyadenylation signal
   4707..4723    -  protein_bind   lac operator: The lac repressor binds to the lac operator to inhibit transcription in E. coli. This inhibition can be relieved by adding lactose or isopropyl-β-D-thiogalactopyranoside (IPTG). lac repressor encoded by lacI
   4731..4761    -  promoter       lac promoter: promoter for the E. coli lac operon
   4776..4797    -  protein_bind   CAP binding site: CAP binding activates transcription in the presence of cAMP. E. coli catabolite activator protein
   4810..4902    -  CDS            lacI (fragment): lac repressor; lacI; The lac repressor binds to the lac operator to inhibit transcription in E. coli. This inhibition can be relieved by adding lactose or isopropyl-β-D-thiogalactopyranoside (IPTG).
   5085..5673    -  rep_origin     ori: high-copy-number ColE1/pMB1/pBR322/pUC origin of replication
   5844..6704    -  CDS            AmpR: β-lactamase; bla; confers resistance to ampicillin, carbenicillin, and related antibiotics
   6705..6809    -  promoter       AmpR promoter: bla
