[The description below was written by a language model from this plasmid's Addgene catalogue record and pLannotate feature annotations shown in this document.]
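Description:
AI-CN491 is an empty TALEN array receiving vector for mammalian expression, derived from the JDS74 backbone (6,840 bp). It is propagated in E. coli as a high-copy plasmid using a ColE1/pUC-type origin with ampicillin selection from the AmpR (β-lactamase) cassette, and it also carries an f1 phage origin. A second marker unit places a blasticidin S deaminase gene under tandem SV40 and EM7 promoters with an SV40 polyadenylation signal, which would in principle allow blasticidin selection in mammalian or bacterial cells. Short bleomycin-resistance fragments annotated next to it appear to be remnants rather than a functional gene.

The expression cassette is driven by the CMV enhancer/promoter, with a downstream T7 promoter that permits in vitro transcription. It encodes an N-terminal 3×FLAG tag followed by a TAL effector scaffold, which the annotation software matched to Xanthomonas AvrXa10 fragments. This scaffold is split into N-terminal and C-terminal portions, and according to the record the C-terminal side supplies the final half-repeat with an NN repeat-variable diresidue. It is fused to the wild-type FokI cleavage domain, which must dimerize to cut DNA. A V5 tag sequence is annotated after FokI, followed by the bGH polyadenylation signal.

Between the two scaffold portions, the original TALEN insertion site has been replaced by a lac promoter-driven lacZα cassette flanked by BbsI sites, and other BbsI sites in the backbone were mutated. Golden Gate assembly swaps an assembled repeat array in for lacZα, so that correct clones can be identified by blue/white screening. This completes a FLAG-tagged TALEN monomer. The associated publication used such nucleases for genome engineering of human embryonic stem cells.
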