Addgene plasmid #62594: AI-CN491
Purpose: (Empty Backbone) TALEN array receiving vector with half-site NN RVD
Depositing lab: Joshua Grimley. Depositing organization: Allen Institute. Publication: Genome engineering of isogenic human ES cells to model autism disorders. Martinez RA, Stein JL, Krostag AR, Nelson AM, Marken JS, Menon V, May RC, Yao Z, Kaykas A, Geschwind DH, Grimley JS. Nucleic Acids Res. 2015 Mar 11. pii: gkv164. 10.1093/nar/gkv164 PubMed 25765640.
Backbone
  Vector backbone: JDS74
  Backbone size (bp): 6840
  Modifications to backbone: LacZ screening cassette flanked by BbsI sites for golden gate cloning
  Vector type: Mammalian Expression, TALEN ; T7
  Promoter: CMV
  Tag / fusion protein: 3× FLAG (N terminal on backbone); FOKI WT (C terminal on backbone)
Growth in bacteria
  Bacterial resistance: Ampicillin, 100 μg/mL
  Growth temperature: 37°C
  Growth strain: DH5alpha
  Copy number: High Copy
Gene/Insert
  Cloning method: Unknown
  Sequencing primers: 5′ CMV-F; 3′ BGH-rev
Resource information
  A portion of this plasmid was derived from a plasmid made by: This material was constructed from JDS74 (AddGene Plasmid #32288). The TALEN insertion site was replaced with a LacZ selection cassette flanked by two BbsI sites. Other BbsI sites in the plasmid backbone were mutated.
Terms and licenses: Academic/Nonprofit Terms; Industry Terms: Not Available to Industry
How to cite: AI-CN491 was a gift from Joshua Grimley (Addgene plasmid # 62594 ; http://n2t.net/addgene:62594 ; RRID:Addgene_62594)
