>Addgene plasmid #62594 | AI-CN491 | addgene partial sequence | sequence record 107446 | JDS-TALEN-F 5'-TAGGGGTCGGTAAACAGTGG-3'
GAGCTTAGGGGGCCTCCGCTCCAGCTCGACACCGGGCAGCTGCTGAAGATCGCGAAGAGAGGGGGAGTAA
CAGCGGTAGAGGCAGTGCACGCCTGGCGCAATGCGCTCACCGGGGCCCCCTTGAACACGTCTTCCCATTC
GCCATTCAGGCTGCGCAACTGTTGGGAAGGGCGATCGGTGCGGGCCTCTTCGCTATTACGCCAGCTGGCG
AAAGGGGGATGTGCTGCAAGGCGATTAAGTTGGGTAACGCCAGGGTTTTCCCAGTCACGACGTTGTAAAA
CGACGGCCAGTGAGCGCGCGTAATACGACTCACTATAGGGCGAATTGGGTACCGGGCCCCCCCTCGAGGT
CCTCCAGCTTTTGTTCCCTTTAGTGAGGGTTAATTGCGCGCTTGGCGTAATCATGGTCATAGCTGTTTCC
TGTGTGAAATTGTTATCCGCTCACAATTCCACACAACATACGAGCCGGAAGCATAAAGTGTAAAGCCTGG
GGTGCCTAATGAGTGAGCTAACTCACATTAATTGCGTTGCGCGAAGACACCTGACACCCGAACAGGTGGT
CGCCATTGCTAATAATAACGGAGGACGGCCAGCCTTGGAGTCCATCGTAGCCCAATTGTCCAGGCCCGAT
CCCGCGTTGGCTGCGTTAACGAATGACCATCTGGTGGCGTTGGCATGTCTTGGTGGACGACCCGCGCTCG
ATGCAGTCAAAAAGGGTCTGCCTCATGCTCCCGCATTGATCAAAAGAACCAACCGGCGGATTCCCGAGAG
AACTTCCCATCGAGTCGCGGGATCCCAACTAGTCAAAAGTGAACTGGAGGAGAAGAA
