>Addgene plasmid #62594 | AI-CN491 | addgene partial sequence | sequence record 107465 | V5-Rev 5'-ACCGAGGAGAGGGTTAGGGAT-3'
ATCTCGCCGTTATTAAATTTCCGTCTGACTTCCTCTAAGGTTAATGTGCCGGCTTTAATCATTTCTCCAC
CAATTAAAAGCTCTTCTACACTAAGAACAGCTCCATTACAATTAGTGATATGATTTAATCGTGTAAGCTG
AGCTTTGTAGTTTCCTTTAAAGTGACCACTCACAAATAAAAACTTAAATTCCGTTACAGAAGATGGATAG
ACTTTCCACCATTCATTAGGGTTGATATGTTTGTTTCGTGTTTGATTTTCTTCGACATATCGTTGCATTT
CATCTGCTTGGCCAATTGGCAGATTATAACCTCCGCTATAAGCTTTAGTATCCACGATCACACCGTAATC
AATAGGAGATCCGACAGTATAAATTGCTCCGTCCGGTTTCCTTGATCCACCCAAATGTTTACCTCTATAT
CCATAAACTTTCATAAAAAATTCCATTACCTTCATTTCAAGAATTCTATCCTGAGTGGAATTTCTGGCAA
TTTCAATTAATTCAATATATTCATGAGGCACATATTTCAATTTATGACGAAGTTCAGATTTCTTCTCCTC
CAGTTCACTTTTGACTAGTTGGGATCCCGCGACTCGATGGGAAGTTCTCTCGGGAATCCGCCGGTTGGTT
CTTTTGATCAATGCGGGAGCATGAGGCAGACCCTTTTTGACTGCATCGAGCGCGGGTCGTCCACCAAGAC
ATGCCAACGCCACCAGATGGTCATTCGTTAACGCAGCCAACGCGGGATCGGGCCTGGACAATTGGGCTAC
GATGGACTCCAAGGCTGGCCGTCCTCCGTTATTATTAGCAATGGCGACCACCTG
